>Addgene plasmid #138820 | pPD384 VP64-ZF43(RAAA) | addgene full sequence | sequence record 321504 | Addgene NGS Result
GACGGATCGGGAGATCTCCCGATCCCCTATGGTGCACTCTCAGTACAATCTGCTCTGATGCCGCATAGTT
AAGCCAGTATCTGCTCCCTGCTTGTGTGTTGGAGGTCGCTGAGTAGTGCGCGAGCAAAATTTAAGCTACA
ACAAGGCAAGGCTTGACCGACAATTGCATGAAGAATCTGCTTAGGGTTAGGCGTTTTGCGCTGCTTCGCG
ATGTACGGGCCAGATATACGCGTTGACATTGATTATTGACTAGTTATTAATAGTAATCAATTACGGGGTC
ATTAGTTCATAGCCCATATATGGAGTTCCGCGTTACATAACTTACGGTAAATGGCCCGCCTGGCTGACCG
CCCAACGACCCCCGCCCATTGACGTCAATAATGACGTATGTTCCCATAGTAACGCCAATAGGGACTTTCC
ATTGACGTCAATGGGTGGAGTATTTACGGTAAACTGCCCACTTGGCAGTACATCAAGTGTATCATATGCC
AAGTACGCCCCCTATTGACGTCAATGACGGTAAATGGCCCGCCTGGCATTATGCCCAGTACATGACCTTA
TGGGACTTTCCTACTTGGCAGTACATCTACGTATTAGTCATCGCTATTACCATGGTGATGCGGTTTTGGC
AGTACATCAATGGGCGTGGATAGCGGTTTGACTCACGGGGATTTCCAAGTCTCCACCCCATTGACGTCAA
TGGGAGTTTGTTTTGGCACCAAAATCAACGGGACTTTCCAAAATGTCGTAACAACTCCGCCCCATTGACG
CAAATGGGCGGTAGGCGTGTACGGTGGGAGGTCTATATAAGCAGAGCTCTCTGGCTAACTAGAGAACCCA
CTGCTTACTGGCTTATCGAAATTAATACGACTCACTATAGGGAGTCCCAAGCTGGCTAGCGCCACCATGG
ATTATAAGGATCACGATGGCGACTACAAGGACCACGATATTGACTACAAAGACGATGACGATAAAATGGC
TCCTAAGAAAAAGCGCAAAGTCGGTATCCATGGCGTTCCCGGATCAGACGCATTGGACGATTTTGATCTG
GATATGCTGGGAAGTGACGCCCTCGATGATTTTGACCTTGACATGCTTGGTTCGGATGCCCTTGATGACT
TTGACCTCGACATGCTCGGCAGTGACGCCCTTGATGATTTCGACCTGGACATGCTGATTAACTCTAGAAG
TTCCGGATCTTCTGGTTCTGGTTCTGGTTCAGGATCCGGTACCGGTGGAGCTAGACCCGGGGAGCGCCCC
TTCCAGTGTCGCATTTGCATGGCGAACTTTTCGCGCCAGGACAGGCTTGACAGGCATACCCGTACTCATA
CCGGTGAAAAACCGTTTCAGTGTCGGATCTGTATGGCAAATTTCTCCCAGAAGGAGCACTTGGCGGGGCA
TCTACGTACGCACACCGGCGAGAAGCCATTCCAATGCCGAATATGCATGGCCAACTTCAGTCGCCGCGAC
AACCTGAACCGGCACCTAAAAACCCACCTGAGAGGATCTTAAGCGGCCGCTCGAGTCTAGAGGGCCCGTT
TAAACCCGCTGATCAGCCTCGACTGTGCCTTCTAGTTGCCAGCCATCTGTTGTTTGCCCCTCCCCCGTGC
CTTCCTTGACCCTGGAAGGTGCCACTCCCACTGTCCTTTCCTAATAAAATGAGGAAATTGCATCGCATTG
TCTGAGTAGGTGTCATTCTATTCTGGGGGGTGGGGTGGGGCAGGACAGCAAGGGGGAGGATTGGGAAGTC
AATAGCAGGCATGCTGGGGATGCGGTGGGCTCTATGGCTTCTGAGGCGGAAAGAACCAGCTGGGGCTCTA
GGGGGTATCCCC
[124 nt withheld, positions 1833-1956]
C
[91 nt withheld, positions 1958-2048]
A
[49 nt withheld, positions 2050-2098]
CCTTTGACGTTGGAGTCCACGTTCTTT
[37 nt withheld, positions 2126-2162]
ACCCTATCTCGGTCTATTCTTTTGATTTATAAGGGATTTTGCCGATTTCGGCCTATTGGTTAAAAAATGA
GCTGATTTAACAAAAATTTAACGCGAATTAATTCTGTGGAATGTGTGTCAGTTAGGCTCAATTAGTCAGC
AACCATAGTCCCGCCCCTAACTCCGCCCATCCCGCCCCTAACTCCGCCCAGTTCCGCCCATTCTCCGCCC
CATGGCTGACTAATTTTTTTTATTTATGCAGAGGCCGAGGCCGCCTCTGCCTCTGAGCTATTCCAGAAGT
AGTGAGGAGGCTTTTTTGGAGGCCTAGGCTTTTGCAAAAAGCTCCCGGGAGCTTGTATATCCATTTTCGG
AGGTTGGGCTTCGGAATCGTTTTCCGGGACGCCGGCTGGATGATCCTCCAGCGCGGGGATCTCATGCTGG
AGTTCTTCGCCCACCCCAACTTGTTTATTGCAGCTTATAATGGTTACAAATAAAGCAATAGCATCACAAA
TTTCACAAATAAAGCATTTTTTTCACTGCATTCTAGTTGTGGTTTGTCCAAACTCATCAATGTATCTTAT
CATGTCTGTATACCGTCGACCTCTAGCTAGAGCTTGGCGTAATCATGGTCATAGCTGTTTCCTGTGTGAA
ATTGTTATCCGCTCACAATTCCACACAACATACGAGCCGGAAGCATAAAGTGTAAAGCCTGGGGTGCCTA
ATGAGTGAGCTAACTCACATTAATTGCGTTGCGCTCACTGCCCGCTTTCCAGTCGGGAAACCTGTCGTGC
CAGCTGCATTAATGAATCGGCCAACGCGCGGGGAGAGGCGGTTTGCGTATTGGGCGCTCTTCCGCTTCCT
CGCTCACTGACTCGCTGCGCTCGGTCGTTCGGCTGCGGCGAGCGGTATCAGCTCACTCAAAGGCGGTAAT
ACGGTTATCCACAGAATCAGGGGATAACGCAGGAAAGAACATGTGAGCAAAAGGCCAGCAAAAGGCCAGG
AACCGTAAAAAGGCCGCGTTGCTGGCGTTTTTCCATAGGCTCCGCCCCCCTGACGAGCATCACAAAAATC
GACGCTCAAGTCAGAGGTGGCGAAACCCGACAGGACTATAAAGATACCAGGCGTTTCCCCCTGGAAGCTC
CCTCGTGCGCTCTCCTGTTCCGACCCTGCCGCTTACCGGATACCTGTCCGCCTTTCTCCCTTCGGGAAGC
GTGGCGCTTTCTCATAGCTCACGCTGTAGGTATCTCAGTTCGGTGTAGGTCGTTCGCTCCAAGCTGGGCT
GTGTGCACGAACCCCCCGTTCAGCCCGACCGCTGCGCCTTATCCGGTAACTATCGTCTTGAGTCCAACCC
GGTAAGACACGACTTATCGCCACTGGCAGCAGCCACTGGTAACAGGATTAGCAGAGCGAGGTATGTAGGC
GGTGCTACAGAGTTCTTGAAGTGGTGGCCTAACTACGGCTACACTAGAAGAACAGTATTTGGTATCTGCG
CTCTGCTGAAGCCAGTTACCTTCGGAAAAAGAGTTGGTAGCTCTTGATCCGGCAAACAAACCACCGCTGG
TAGCGGTGGTTTTTTTGTTTGCAAGCAGCAGATTACGCGCAGAAAAAAAGGATCTCAAGAAGATCCTTTG
ATCTTTTCTACGGGGTCTGACGCTCAGTGGAACGAAAACTCACGTTAAGGGATTTTGGTCATGAGATTAT
CAAAAAGGATCTTCACCTAGATCCTTTTAAATTAAAAATGAAGTTTTAAATCAATCTAAAGTATATATGA
GTAAACTTGGTCTGACAGTTACCAATGCTTAATCAGTGAGGCACCTATCTCAGCGATCTGTCTATTTCGT
TCATCCATAGTTGCCTGACTCCCCGTCGTGTAGATAACTACGATACGGGAGGGCTTACCATCTGGCCCCA
GTGCTGCAATGATACCGCGAGATCCACGCTCACCGGCTCCAGATTTATCAGCAATAAACCAGCCAGCCGG
AAGGGCCGAGCGCAGAAGTGGTCCTGCAACTTTATCCGCCTCCATCCAGTCTATTAATTGTTGCCGGGAA
GCTAGAGTAAGTAGTTCGCCAGTTAATAGTTTGCGCAACGTTGTTGCCATTGCTACAGGCATCGTGGTGT
CACGCTCGTCGTTTGGTATGGCTTCATTCAGCTCCGGTTCCCAACGATCAAGGCGAGTTACATGATCCCC
CATGTTGTGCAAAAAAGCGGTTAGCTCCTTCGGTCCTCCGATCGTTGTCAGAAGTAAGTTGGCCGCAGTG
TTATCACTCATGGTTATGGCAGCACTGCATAATTCTCTTACTGTCATGCCATCCGTAAGATGCTTTTCTG
TGACTGGTGAGTACTCAACCAAGTCATTCTGAGAATAGTGTATGCGGCGACCGAGTTGCTCTTGCCCGGC
GTCAATACGGGATAATACCGCGCCACATAGCAGAACTTTAAAAGTGCTCATCATTGGAAAACGTTCTTCG
GGGCGAAAACTCTCAAGGATCTTACCGCTGTTGAGATCCAGTTCGATGTAACCCACTCGTGCACCCAACT
GATCTTCAGCATCTTTTACTTTCACCAGCGTTTCTGGGTGAGCAAAAACAGGAAGGCAAAATGCCGCAAA
AAAGGGAATAAGGGCGACACGGAAATGTTGAATACTCATACTCTTCCTTTTTCAATATTATTGAAGCATT
TATCAGGGTTATTGTCTCATGAGCGGATACATATTTGAATGTATTTAGAAAAATAAACAAATAGGGGTTC
CGCGCACATTTCCCCGAAAAGTGCCACCTGACGTC
Features (pLannotate 1.2.2; 21 found; start..end, strand, type, name):
     28..80      -  misc_feature   bom (fragment): basis of mobility region from pBR322
    235..614     +  enhancer       CMV enhancer: human cytomegalovirus immediate early enhancer
    615..818     +  promoter       CMV promoter: human cytomegalovirus (CMV) immediate early promoter
    814..847     +  LTR            5' LTR (truncated) (fragment): truncated 5' long terminal repeat (LTR) from HIV-1
    863..881     +  promoter       T7 promoter: promoter for bacteriophage T7 RNA polymerase
    952..975     +  CDS            3xFLAG (fragment): three tandem FLAG® epitope tags
   1147..1163    +  CDS            VP96 (fragment): 6 tandem repeats of the minimal activation domain of herpes simplex virus VP16 (Cheng et al., 2013)
   1563..1674    +  polyA_signal   bGH poly(A) signal: bovine growth hormone polyadenylation signal
   1791..1812    +  promoter       SV40 promoter (fragment): SV40 enhancer and early promoter
   1833..2261    +  rep_origin     f1 ori (sequence partly withheld): f1 bacteriophage origin of replication; arrow indicates direction of (+) strand synthesis
   2266..2288    +  promoter       SV40 promoter (fragment): SV40 enhancer and early promoter
   2289..2480    +  promoter       SV40 promoter: SV40 early promoter
   2507..2605    +  CDS            ble (fragment): BLE_KLEPN - Experimental evidence at protein level: Swiss-Prot protein existence level 1. Binding protein with a strong affinity to the bleomycin family of antibiotics. Binds to CL990; an antimitotic-antibiotic compound. From Klebsiella pneumoniae.
   2600..2721    +  polyA_signal   SV40 poly(A) signal: SV40 polyadenylation signal
   2794..2810    -  protein_bind   lac operator: The lac repressor binds to the lac operator to inhibit transcription in E. coli. This inhibition can be relieved by adding lactose or isopropyl-β-D-thiogalactopyranoside (IPTG). lac repressor encoded by lacI
   2818..2848    -  promoter       lac promoter: promoter for the E. coli lac operon
   2863..2884    -  protein_bind   CAP binding site: CAP binding activates transcription in the presence of cAMP. E. coli catabolite activator protein
   2897..2989    -  CDS            lacI (fragment): lac repressor; lacI; The lac repressor binds to the lac operator to inhibit transcription in E. coli. This inhibition can be relieved by adding lactose or isopropyl-β-D-thiogalactopyranoside (IPTG).
   3172..3760    -  rep_origin     ori: high-copy-number ColE1/pMB1/pBR322/pUC origin of replication
   3931..4791    -  CDS            AmpR: β-lactamase; bla; confers resistance to ampicillin, carbenicillin, and related antibiotics
   4792..4896    -  promoter       AmpR promoter: bla
