[The description below was written by a language model from this plasmid's Addgene catalogue record and pLannotate feature annotations shown in this document.]
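Description:
pPD384 VP64-ZF43(RAAA) is a 4,927 nt mammalian expression plasmid built on pPD005, a pcDNA-derived backbone adapted for Golden Gate assembly. It belongs to the COMET toolkit of parts for composing genetic programs in mammalian cells. It is propagated in E. coli as a high-copy plasmid through a ColE1/pUC-type origin and selected with ampicillin via the β-lactamase gene and its native promoter. An f1 origin is also present. The backbone retains an SV40 early promoter and SV40 poly(A) signal, but only a short fragment of a bleomycin-family resistance gene is annotated between them. No intact mammalian selection marker is evident from the feature table, which suggests use by transient transfection. Small remnants of lac regulatory sequence and a bom fragment are backbone leftovers.

The payload is a synthetic transcription factor cloned between NheI and NotI sites, driven constitutively by the human CMV immediate-early enhancer and promoter and terminated by the bGH polyadenylation signal. A T7 promoter lies just upstream of the coding region. The protein has an N-terminal 3xFLAG tag for detection, followed by the VP64 activation domain (tandem repeats of the minimal VP16 activation motif, picked up by the annotation as a short VP96-like match), fused to the engineered zinc finger DNA-binding domain ZF43. The "RAAA" designation corresponds to the recorded arginine-to-alanine substitutions R15A, R43A and R71A. The record does not state their functional effect, though such changes in zinc finger scaffolds are generally used to adjust DNA-binding affinity. The zinc finger region itself is not annotated in the feature table. The construct supplies a constitutively expressed ZF activator, presumably for driving promoters that carry matching ZF43 binding sites in synthetic gene circuits.
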