Addgene plasmid #138820: pPD384 VP64-ZF43(RAAA)
Purpose: Constitutive expression of VP64-ZF43(RAAA) under the CMV promoter.
Depositing lab: Joshua Leonard. Depositing organization: Northwestern University. Publication: The COMET toolkit for composing customizable genetic programs in mammalian cells. Donahue PS, Draut JW, Muldoon JJ, Edelstein HI, Bagheri N, Leonard JN. Nat Commun. 2020 Feb 7;11(1):779. doi: 10.1038/s41467-019-14147-5. PubMed 32034124.
Backbone
  Vector backbone: pPD005 pcDNA Golden Gate
  Vector type: Mammalian Expression, Synthetic Biology
Growth in bacteria
  Bacterial resistance: Ampicillin, 100 μg/mL
  Growth temperature: 37°C
  Growth strain: DH5alpha
  Copy number: High Copy
Gene/Insert
  Gene/Insert name: VP64-ZF43(RAAA)
  Species: Synthetic
  Mutation: R15A, R43A, R71A
  Promoter: CMV
  Tag / fusion protein: 3xFlag (N terminal on insert)
  Cloning method: Restriction Enzyme; 5′ cloning site NheI (not destroyed); 3′ cloning site NotI (not destroyed)
  Sequencing primers: 5′ CGCAAATGGGCGGTAGGCGTG; 3′ TAGAAGGCACAGTCGAGG
Terms and licenses: Academic/Nonprofit Terms; Industry Terms: Not Available to Industry
Depositor comments: Leonard Lab plasmid reference number: L1383
How to cite: pPD384 VP64-ZF43(RAAA) was a gift from Joshua Leonard (Addgene plasmid # 138820 ; http://n2t.net/addgene:138820 ; RRID:Addgene_138820)
