>Addgene plasmid #138820 | pPD384 VP64-ZF43(RAAA) | depositor partial sequence | sequence record 268307 | VP64-ZF43(RAAA) gene
ATGGATTATAAGGATCACGATGGCGACTACAAGGACCACGATATTGACTACAAAGACGATGACGATAAAA
TGGCTCCTAAGAAAAAGCGCAAAGTCGGTATCCATGGCGTTCCCGGATCAGACGCATTGGACGATTTTGA
TCTGGATATGCTGGGAAGTGACGCCCTCGATGATTTTGACCTTGACATGCTTGGTTCGGATGCCCTTGAT
GACTTTGACCTCGACATGCTCGGCAGTGACGCCCTTGATGATTTCGACCTGGACATGCTGATTAACTCTA
GAAGTTCCGGATCTTCTGGTTCTGGTTCTGGTTCAGGATCCGGTACCGGTGGAGCTAGACCCGGGGAGCG
CCCCTTCCAGTGTCGCATTTGCATGGCGAACTTTTCGCGCCAGGACAGGCTTGACAGGCATACCCGTACT
CATACCGGTGAAAAACCGTTTCAGTGTCGGATCTGTATGGCAAATTTCTCCCAGAAGGAGCACTTGGCGG
GGCATCTACGTACGCACACCGGCGAGAAGCCATTCCAATGCCGAATATGCATGGCCAACTTCAGTCGCCG
CGACAACCTGAACCGGCACCTAAAAACCCACCTGAGAGGATCTTAA
